Addgene plasmid #211463: TLCV2-ApaLI*-FLAG-T2A-mTagBFP2-Puro
Purpose: Lentivirus backbone expressing a doxycycline-inducible mitochondrial localized ApaLI mutant (D211A, E225A and K227A)
Depositing lab: Agnel Sfeir. Depositing organization: Memorial Sloan-Kettering Cancer Center. Publication: Mitochondrial DNA breaks activate an integrated stress response to reestablish homeostasis. Fu Y, Sacco O, DeBitetto E, Kanshin E, Ueberheide B, Sfeir A. Mol Cell. 2023 Oct 8:S1097-2765(23)00753-0. doi: 10.1016/j.molcel.2023.09.026. PubMed 37832546.
Backbone
  Vector backbone: TLCV2
  Backbone size w/o insert (bp): 10362
  Total vector size (bp): 11626
  Vector type: Mammalian Expression, Lentiviral
  Selectable markers: Puromycin
Growth in bacteria
  Bacterial resistance: Ampicillin, 100 μg/mL
  Growth temperature: 30°C
  Growth strain: NEB Stable
  Copy number: Unknown
Gene/Insert
  Gene/Insert name: ApaLI-dead
  Insert size (bp): 1264
  Mutation: D211A, E225A, K227A
  Promoter: TRE
  Tag / fusion protein: FLAG (C terminal on insert)
  Cloning method: Restriction Enzyme; 5′ cloning site AgeI (not destroyed); 3′ cloning site AscI (not destroyed)
  Sequencing primers: 5′ ccgtcagatcgcctggagaat; 3′ TCCACTGCCGGATCcaGGC
Terms and licenses: Academic/Nonprofit Terms; Industry Terms: Not Available to Industry
How to cite: TLCV2-ApaLI*-FLAG-T2A-mTagBFP2-Puro was a gift from Agnel Sfeir (Addgene plasmid # 211463 ; http://n2t.net/addgene:211463 ; RRID:Addgene_211463)
