[The description below was written by a language model from this plasmid's Addgene catalogue record and pLannotate feature annotations shown in this document.]
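Description:
TLCV2-ApaLI*-FLAG-T2A-mTagBFP2-Puro is an 11.6 kb third-generation, self-inactivating HIV-1 lentiviral transfer plasmid built on the TLCV2 backbone for doxycycline-inducible expression in mammalian cells. In bacteria it replicates from a high-copy ColE1/pUC-type origin and is selected with ampicillin. The backbone also carries an f1 origin and an SV40/EM7-driven bleomycin/Zeocin resistance cassette outside the viral region. The packaged genome is transcribed from a CMV enhancer/promoter fused to a truncated 5' LTR. It contains the Ψ packaging signal with a gag fragment, the RRE for Rev-dependent export, a cPPT/CTS, a WPRE and a ΔU3 3' LTR followed by a bGH polyadenylation signal.

The payload is an all-in-one Tet-On arrangement. A tight TRE promoter (seven tet operators plus a minimal CMV promoter) drives the COX8 mitochondrial presequence fused to the ApaLI restriction endonuclease, which normally cuts at GTGCAC. Here the enzyme carries the D211A, E225A and K227A substitutions and is recorded as "ApaLI-dead". According to the name and catalogue fields, the enzyme has a C-terminal FLAG tag and is followed by a T2A peptide, although the feature table does not annotate either. The blue fluorescent protein mTagBFP2 lies downstream and would serve as a co-expressed reporter of induction. A separate EF-1α core promoter constitutively expresses puromycin N-acetyltransferase followed by the rtTA3 reverse transactivator. This allows selection of transduced cells and activation of the TRE when doxycycline is added.

The associated study concerns mitochondrial DNA breaks and the integrated stress response, so the construct most plausibly serves as the non-cutting control for a mitochondria-targeted active ApaLI, though the record does not say so.
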