Features (pLannotate 1.2.2; 35 found; start..end, strand, type, name):
    528..547     +  misc_feature   cPPT/CTS (fragment): central polypurine tract and central termination sequence of HIV-1
    549..782     +  LTR            3' LTR (ΔU3): self-inactivating 3' long terminal repeat (LTR) from HIV-1
    814..1038    +  polyA_signal   bGH poly(A) signal: bovine growth hormone polyadenylation signal
   1042..1063    +  promoter       SV40 promoter (fragment): SV40 enhancer and early promoter
   1084..1512    +  rep_origin     f1 ori (sequence partly withheld): f1 bacteriophage origin of replication; arrow indicates direction of (+) strand synthesis
   1526..1855    +  promoter       SV40 promoter: SV40 enhancer and early promoter
   1903..1950    +  promoter       EM7 promoter: synthetic bacterial promoter&nbsp
   1969..2343    +  CDS            BleoR: antibiotic-binding protein; Sh ble from Streptoalloteichus hindustanus; confers resistance to bleomycin, phleomycin, and Zeocin™
   2353..2478    +  CDS            ble (fragment): BLE_KLEPN - Experimental evidence at protein level: Swiss-Prot protein existence level 1. Binding protein with a strong affinity to the bleomycin family of antibiotics. Binds to CL990; an antimitotic-antibiotic compound. From Klebsiella pneumoniae.
   2473..2594    +  polyA_signal   SV40 poly(A) signal: SV40 polyadenylation signal
   2665..2687    -  protein_bind   lac operator (fragment): The lac repressor binds to the lac operator to inhibit transcription in E. coli. This inhibition can be relieved by adding lactose or isopropyl-β-D-thiogalactopyranoside (IPTG). lac repressor encoded by lacI
   2691..2721    -  promoter       lac promoter: promoter for the E. coli lac operon
   2736..2757    -  protein_bind   CAP binding site: CAP binding activates transcription in the presence of cAMP. E. coli catabolite activator protein
   2770..2862    -  CDS            lacI (fragment): lac repressor; lacI; The lac repressor binds to the lac operator to inhibit transcription in E. coli. This inhibition can be relieved by adding lactose or isopropyl-β-D-thiogalactopyranoside (IPTG).
   3045..3633    -  rep_origin     ori: high-copy-number ColE1/pMB1/pBR322/pUC origin of replication
   3804..4664    -  CDS            AmpR: β-lactamase; bla; confers resistance to ampicillin, carbenicillin, and related antibiotics
   4665..4769    -  promoter       AmpR promoter: bla
   4828..4880    -  misc_feature   bom (fragment): basis of mobility region from pBR322
   5035..5414    +  enhancer       CMV enhancer: human cytomegalovirus immediate early enhancer
   5415..5614    +  promoter       CMV promoter: human cytomegalovirus (CMV) immediate early promoter
   5632..5812    +  LTR            5' LTR (truncated): truncated 5' long terminal repeat (LTR) from HIV-1
   5859..5984    +  misc_feature   HIV-1 Ψ: packaging signal of human immunodeficiency virus type 1
   5968..6331    +  CDS            HIV-1 gag (fragment): gag protein from human immunodeficiency virus 1; gag
   6477..6710    +  misc_feature   RRE: The Rev response element (RRE) of HIV-1 allows for Rev-dependent mRNA export from the nucleus to the cytoplasm.
   7087..7187    +  CDS            Rev (fragment): human immunodeficiency virus 1 (HIV-1) Rev protein; rev; enhances nuclear export of unspliced and incompletely spliced viral mRNAs
   7237..7354    +  misc_feature   cPPT/CTS: central polypurine tract and central termination sequence of HIV-1
   7452..7766    +  promoter       tight TRE promoter: Tet-responsive promoter PTight, consisting of seven tet operator sequences followed by the minimal CMV promoter
   7781..7855    +  CDS            COX8 presequence: mitochondrial presequence of human cytochrome c oxidase subunit VIII (Rizutto et al., 1989)
   7886..9010    +  CDS            apaLIR: T2A1_ACEPA - Protein predicted: Swiss-Prot protein existence level 4. Recognizes the double-stranded sequence GTGCAC and cleaves after G-1. From Acetobacter pasteurianus (Acetobacter turbidans).
   9116..9826    +  CDS            mTagBFP2: mTagBFP2 is a basic (constitutively fluorescent) blue fluorescent protein published in 2011, derived from Entacmaea quadricolor. It is reported to be a very rapidly-maturing monomer with very low acid sensitivity.
   9852..10063   +  promoter       EF-1α core promoter: core promoter for human elongation factor EF-1α
  10085..10681   +  CDS            PuroR (fragment): puromycin N-acetyltransferase; pac from Streptomyces; confers resistance to puromycin
  10748..11445   +  CDS            rtTA3 (fragment): reverse tetracycline transactivator 3 activates expression from Tet-responsive promoters in the presence of doxycycline
  11375..11485   +  CDS            VP48: 3 tandem repeats of the minimal activation domain of herpes simplex virus VP16 (Cheng et al., 2013)
  11515..477     +  misc_feature   WPRE (across the origin): woodchuck hepatitis virus posttranscriptional regulatory element
>Addgene plasmid #211463 | TLCV2-ApaLI*-FLAG-T2A-mTagBFP2-Puro | addgene full sequence | sequence record 417768 | Addgene NGS Result
CTTCCCGTATGGCTTTCATTTTCTCCTCCTTGTATAAATCCTGGTTGCTGTCTCTTTATGAGGAGTTGTG
GCCCGTTGTCAGGCAACGTGGCGTGGTGTGCACTGTGTTTGCTGACGCAACCCCCACTGGTTGGGGCATT
GCCACCACCTGTCAGCTCCTTTCCGGGACTTTCGCTTTCCCCCTCCCTATTGCCACGGCGGAACTCATCG
CCGCCTGCCTTGCCCGCTGCTGGACAGGGGCTCGGCTGTTGGGCACTGACAATTCCGTGGTGTTGTCGGG
GAAATCATCGTCCTTTCCTTGGCTGCTCGCCTGTGTTGCCACCTGGATTCTGCGCGGGACGTCCTTCTGC
TACGTCCCTTCGGCCCTCAATCCAGCGGACCTTCCTTCCCGCGGCCTGCTGCCGGCTCTGCGGCCTCTTC
CGCGTCTTCGCCTTCGCCCTCAGACGAGTCGGATCTCCCTTTGGGCCGCCTCCCCGCGTCGACTTTAAGA
CCAATGACTTACAAGGCAGCTGTAGATCTTAGCCACTTTTTAAAAGAAAAGGGGGGACTGGAAGGGCTAA
TTCACTCCCAACGAAGACAAGATCTGCTTTTTGCTTGTACTGGGTCTCTCTGGTTAGACCAGATCTGAGC
CTGGGAGCTCTCTGGCTAACTAGGGAACCCACTGCTTAAGCCTCAATAAAGCTTGCCTTGAGTGCTTCAA
GTAGTGTGTGCCCGTCTGTTGTGTGACTCTGGTAACTAGAGATCCCTCAGACCCTTTTAGTCAGTGTGGA
AAATCTCTAGCAGGGCCCGTTTAAACCCGCTGATCAGCCTCGACTGTGCCTTCTAGTTGCCAGCCATCTG
TTGTTTGCCCCTCCCCCGTGCCTTCCTTGACCCTGGAAGGTGCCACTCCCACTGTCCTTTCCTAATAAAA
TGAGGAAATTGCATCGCATTGTCTGAGTAGGTGTCATTCTATTCTGGGGGGTGGGGTGGGGCAGGACAGC
AAGGGGGAGGATTGGGAAGACAATAGCAGGCATGCTGGGGATGCGGTGGGCTCTATGGCTTCTGAGGCGG
AAAGAACCAGCTGGGGCTCTAGGGGGTATCCCC
[124 nt withheld, positions 1084-1207]
C
[91 nt withheld, positions 1209-1299]
A
[49 nt withheld, positions 1301-1349]
CCTTTGACGTTGGAGTCCACGTTCTTT
[37 nt withheld, positions 1377-1413]
ACCCTATCTCGGTCTATTCTTTTGATTTATAAGGGATTTTGCCGATTTCGGCCTATTGGTTAAAAAATGA
GCTGATTTAACAAAAATTTAACGCGAATTAATTCTGTGGAATGTGTGTCAGTTAGGGTGTGGAAAGTCCC
CAGGCTCCCCAGCAGGCAGAAGTATGCAAAGCATGCATCTCAATTAGTCAGCAACCAGGTGTGGAAAGTC
CCCAGGCTCCCCAGCAGGCAGAAGTATGCAAAGCATGCATCTCAATTAGTCAGCAACCATAGTCCCGCCC
CTAACTCCGCCCATCCCGCCCCTAACTCCGCCCAGTTCCGCCCATTCTCCGCCCCATGGCTGACTAATTT
TTTTTATTTATGCAGAGGCCGAGGCCGCCTCTGCCTCTGAGCTATTCCAGAAGTAGTGAGGAGGCTTTTT
TGGAGGCCTAGGCTTTTGCAAAAAGCTCCCGGGAGCTTGTATATCCATTTTCGGATCTGATCAGCACGTG
TTGACAATTAATCATCGGCATAGTATATCGGCATAGTATAATACGACAAGGTGAGGAACTAAACCATGGC
CAAGTTGACCAGTGCCGTTCCGGTGCTCACCGCGCGCGACGTCGCCGGAGCGGTCGAGTTCTGGACCGAC
CGGCTCGGGTTCTCCCGGGACTTCGTGGAGGACGACTTCGCCGGTGTGGTCCGGGACGACGTGACCCTGT
TCATCAGCGCGGTCCAGGACCAGGTGGTGCCGGACAACACCCTGGCCTGGGTGTGGGTGCGCGGCCTGGA
CGAGCTGTACGCCGAGTGGTCGGAGGTCGTGTCCACGAACTTCCGGGACGCCTCCGGGCCGGCCATGACC
GAGATCGGCGAGCAGCCGTGGGGGCGGGAGTTCGCCCTGCGCGACCCGGCCGGCAACTGCGTGCACTTCG
TGGCCGAGGAGCAGGACTGACACGTGCTACGAGATTTCGATTCCACCGCCGCCTTCTATGAAAGGTTGGG
CTTCGGAATCGTTTTCCGGGACGCCGGCTGGATGATCCTCCAGCGCGGGGATCTCATGCTGGAGTTCTTC
GCCCACCCCAACTTGTTTATTGCAGCTTATAATGGTTACAAATAAAGCAATAGCATCACAAATTTCACAA
ATAAAGCATTTTTTTCACTGCATTCTAGTTGTGGTTTGTCCAAACTCATCAATGTATCTTATCATGTCTG
TATACCGTCGACCTCTAGCTAGAGCTTGGCGTAATCATGGTCATAGCTGTTTCCTGTGTGAAATTGTTAT
CCGCTCACAATTCCACACAACATACGAGCCGGAAGCATAAAGTGTAAAGCCTGGGGTGCCTAATGAGTGA
GCTAACTCACATTAATTGCGTTGCGCTCACTGCCCGCTTTCCAGTCGGGAAACCTGTCGTGCCAGCTGCA
TTAATGAATCGGCCAACGCGCGGGGAGAGGCGGTTTGCGTATTGGGCGCTCTTCCGCTTCCTCGCTCACT
GACTCGCTGCGCTCGGTCGTTCGGCTGCGGCGAGCGGTATCAGCTCACTCAAAGGCGGTAATACGGTTAT
CCACAGAATCAGGGGATAACGCAGGAAAGAACATGTGAGCAAAAGGCCAGCAAAAGGCCAGGAACCGTAA
AAAGGCCGCGTTGCTGGCGTTTTTCCATAGGCTCCGCCCCCCTGACGAGCATCACAAAAATCGACGCTCA
AGTCAGAGGTGGCGAAACCCGACAGGACTATAAAGATACCAGGCGTTTCCCCCTGGAAGCTCCCTCGTGC
GCTCTCCTGTTCCGACCCTGCCGCTTACCGGATACCTGTCCGCCTTTCTCCCTTCGGGAAGCGTGGCGCT
TTCTCATAGCTCACGCTGTAGGTATCTCAGTTCGGTGTAGGTCGTTCGCTCCAAGCTGGGCTGTGTGCAC
GAACCCCCCGTTCAGCCCGACCGCTGCGCCTTATCCGGTAACTATCGTCTTGAGTCCAACCCGGTAAGAC
ACGACTTATCGCCACTGGCAGCAGCCACTGGTAACAGGATTAGCAGAGCGAGGTATGTAGGCGGTGCTAC
AGAGTTCTTGAAGTGGTGGCCTAACTACGGCTACACTAGAAGAACAGTATTTGGTATCTGCGCTCTGCTG
AAGCCAGTTACCTTCGGAAAAAGAGTTGGTAGCTCTTGATCCGGCAAACAAACCACCGCTGGTAGCGGTG
GTTTTTTTGTTTGCAAGCAGCAGATTACGCGCAGAAAAAAAGGATCTCAAGAAGATCCTTTGATCTTTTC
TACGGGGTCTGACGCTCAGTGGAACGAAAACTCACGTTAAGGGATTTTGGTCATGAGATTATCAAAAAGG
ATCTTCACCTAGATCCTTTTAAATTAAAAATGAAGTTTTAAATCAATCTAAAGTATATATGAGTAAACTT
GGTCTGACAGTTACCAATGCTTAATCAGTGAGGCACCTATCTCAGCGATCTGTCTATTTCGTTCATCCAT
AGTTGCCTGACTCCCCGTCGTGTAGATAACTACGATACGGGAGGGCTTACCATCTGGCCCCAGTGCTGCA
ATGATACCGCGAGACCCACGCTCACCGGCTCCAGATTTATCAGCAATAAACCAGCCAGCCGGAAGGGCCG
AGCGCAGAAGTGGTCCTGCAACTTTATCCGCCTCCATCCAGTCTATTAATTGTTGCCGGGAAGCTAGAGT
AAGTAGTTCGCCAGTTAATAGTTTGCGCAACGTTGTTGCCATTGCTACAGGCATCGTGGTGTCACGCTCG
TCGTTTGGTATGGCTTCATTCAGCTCCGGTTCCCAACGATCAAGGCGAGTTACATGATCCCCCATGTTGT
GCAAAAAAGCGGTTAGCTCCTTCGGTCCTCCGATCGTTGTCAGAAGTAAGTTGGCCGCAGTGTTATCACT
CATGGTTATGGCAGCACTGCATAATTCTCTTACTGTCATGCCATCCGTAAGATGCTTTTCTGTGACTGGT
GAGTACTCAACCAAGTCATTCTGAGAATAGTGTATGCGGCGACCGAGTTGCTCTTGCCCGGCGTCAATAC
GGGATAATACCGCGCCACATAGCAGAACTTTAAAAGTGCTCATCATTGGAAAACGTTCTTCGGGGCGAAA
ACTCTCAAGGATCTTACCGCTGTTGAGATCCAGTTCGATGTAACCCACTCGTGCACCCAACTGATCTTCA
GCATCTTTTACTTTCACCAGCGTTTCTGGGTGAGCAAAAACAGGAAGGCAAAATGCCGCAAAAAAGGGAA
TAAGGGCGACACGGAAATGTTGAATACTCATACTCTTCCTTTTTCAATATTATTGAAGCATTTATCAGGG
TTATTGTCTCATGAGCGGATACATATTTGAATGTATTTAGAAAAATAAACAAATAGGGGTTCCGCGCACA
TTTCCCCGAAAAGTGCCACCTGACGTCGACGGATCGGGAGATCTCCCGATCCCCTATGGTGCACTCTCAG
TACAATCTGCTCTGATGCCGCATAGTTAAGCCAGTATCTGCTCCCTGCTTGTGTGTTGGAGGTCGCTGAG
TAGTGCGCGAGCAAAATTTAAGCTACAACAAGGCAAGGCTTGACCGACAATTGCATGAAGAATCTGCTTA
GGGTTAGGCGTTTTGCGCTGCTTCGCGATGTACGGGCCAGATATACGCGTTGACATTGATTATTGACTAG
TTATTAATAGTAATCAATTACGGGGTCATTAGTTCATAGCCCATATATGGAGTTCCGCGTTACATAACTT
ACGGTAAATGGCCCGCCTGGCTGACCGCCCAACGACCCCCGCCCATTGACGTCAATAATGACGTATGTTC
CCATAGTAACGCCAATAGGGACTTTCCATTGACGTCAATGGGTGGAGTATTTACGGTAAACTGCCCACTT
GGCAGTACATCAAGTGTATCATATGCCAAGTACGCCCCCTATTGACGTCAATGACGGTAAATGGCCCGCC
TGGCATTATGCCCAGTACATGACCTTATGGGACTTTCCTACTTGGCAGTACATCTACGTATTAGTCATCG
CTATTACCATGGTGATGCGGTTTTGGCAGTACATCAATGGGCGTGGATAGCGGTTTGACTCACGGGGATT
TCCAAGTCTCCACCCCATTGACGTCAATGGGAGTTTGTTTTGGCACCAAAATCAACGGGACTTTCCAAAA
TGTCGTAACAACTCCGCCCCATTGACGCAAATGGGCGGTAGGCGTGTACGGTGGGAGGTCTATATAAGCA
GCGCGTTTTGCCTGTACTGGGTCTCTCTGGTTAGACCAGATCTGAGCCTGGGAGCTCTCTGGCTAACTAG
GGAACCCACTGCTTAAGCCTCAATAAAGCTTGCCTTGAGTGCTTCAAGTAGTGTGTGCCCGTCTGTTGTG
TGACTCTGGTAACTAGAGATCCCTCAGACCCTTTTAGTCAGTGTGGAAAATCTCTAGCAGTGGCGCCCGA
ACAGGGACTTGAAAGCGAAAGGGAAACCAGAGGAGCTCTCTCGACGCAGGACTCGGCTTGCTGAAGCGCG
CACGGCAAGAGGCGAGGGGCGGCGACTGGTGAGTACGCCAAAAATTTTGACTAGCGGAGGCTAGAAGGAG
AGAGATGGGTGCGAGAGCGTCAGTATTAAGCGGGGGAGAATTAGATCGCGATGGGAAAAAATTCGGTTAA
GGCCAGGGGGAAAGAAAAAATATAAATTAAAACATATAGTATGGGCAAGCAGGGAGCTAGAACGATTCGC
AGTTAATCCTGGCCTGTTAGAAACATCAGAAGGCTGTAGACAAATACTGGGACAGCTACAACCATCCCTT
CAGACAGGATCAGAAGAACTTAGATCATTATATAATACAGTAGCAACCCTCTATTGTGTGCATCAAAGGA
TAGAGATAAAAGACACCAAGGAAGCTTTAGACAAGATAGAGGAAGAGCAAAACAAAAGTAAGACCACCGC
ACAGCAAGCGGCCGCTGATCTTCAGACCTGGAGGAGGAGATATGAGGGACAATTGGAGAAGTGAATTATA
TAAATATAAAGTAGTAAAAATTGAACCATTAGGAGTAGCACCCACCAAGGCAAAGAGAAGAGTGGTGCAG
AGAGAAAAAAGAGCAGTGGGAATAGGAGCTTTGTTCCTTGGGTTCTTGGGAGCAGCAGGAAGCACTATGG
GCGCAGCGTCAATGACGCTGACGGTACAGGCCAGACAATTATTGTCTGGTATAGTGCAGCAGCAGAACAA
TTTGCTGAGGGCTATTGAGGCGCAACAGCATCTGTTGCAACTCACAGTCTGGGGCATCAAGCAGCTCCAG
GCAAGAATCCTGGCTGTGGAAAGATACCTAAAGGATCAACAGCTCCTGGGGATTTGGGGTTGCTCTGGAA
AACTCATTTGCACCACTGCTGTGCCTTGGAATGCTAGTTGGAGTAATAAATCTCTGGAACAGATTTGGAA
TCACACGACCTGGATGGAGTGGGACAGAGAAATTAACAATTACACAAGCTTAATACACTCCTTAATTGAA
GAATCGCAAAACCAGCAAGAAAAGAATGAACAAGAATTATTGGAATTAGATAAATGGGCAAGTTTGTGGA
ATTGGTTTAACATAACAAATTGGCTGTGGTATATAAAATTATTCATAATGATAGTAGGAGGCTTGGTAGG
TTTAAGAATAGTTTTTGCTGTACTTTCTATAGTGAATAGAGTTAGGCAGGGATATTCACCATTATCGTTT
CAGACCCACCTCCCAACCCCGAGGGGACCCGACAGGCCCGAAGGAATAGAAGAAGAAGGTGGAGAGAGAG
ACAGAGACAGATCCATTCGATTAGTGAACGGATCGGCACTGCGTGCGCCAATTCTGCAGACAAATGGCAG
TATTCATCCACAATTTTAAAAGAAAAGGGGGGATTGGGGGGTACAGTGCAGGGGAAAGAATAGTAGACAT
AATAGCAACAGACATACAAACTAAAGAATTACAAAAACAAATTACAAAAATTCAAAATTTTCGGGTTTAT
TACAGGGACAGCAGAGATCCAGTTTGGTTAATTAAGGTACCGAGGGCCTATTTCTTTTGAATTCACTTTG
GCCGCGAATCGATATGTCGAGTTTACTCCCTATCAGTGATAGAGAACGTATGTCGAGTTTACTCCCTATC
AGTGATAGAGAACGATGTCGAGTTTACTCCCTATCAGTGATAGAGAACGTATGTCGAGTTTACTCCCTAT
CAGTGATAGAGAACGTATGTCGAGTTTACTCCCTATCAGTGATAGAGAACGTATGTCGAGTTTATCCCTA
TCAGTGATAGAGAACGTATGTCGAGTTTACTCCCTATCAGTGATAGAGAACGTATGTCGAGGTAGGCGTG
TACGGTGGGAGGCCTATATAAGCAGAGCTCGTTTAGTGAACCGTCAGATCGCCTGGAGAATACCGGTATG
TCCGTCCTGACGCCGCTGCTGCTGCGGGGCTTGACAGGCTCGGCCCGGCGGCTCCCAGTGCCGCGCGCCA
AGATCCATTCGTTGCCGCCGGAGGGGAAGCTTATGACCACACGACAGCGCTTATCTGCTGAGAGATCTCA
GCAGCTTACCCGTCTGCTCACTATCACTAAAACCGCTAACATGCGGGCCTTAATGGAGGCTAGCGAACTC
GCTAAAGTAATTGCCCTGGTGGCGGTTGACATAGGTAAGTCAGACGAGATGGCCAGAGCTTTCCCCGTGC
TGTGGCCAAAAATCAGTCCTCAGCAAGAATATTACGCAACAGCGGTTGACTGGTTCACCAACCCCGATGA
AACCGTCACCTCTTTCGATGTGGTGGATATGCTAGATGCCGGCACTTCCCTGGACCAAGACTTCATGACT
TATCTGAAATGTCTAACTGAACTGCACAAGCGACGGAGAAAATACGGCCTGATCCTGCAGAGGCAGCCTC
TACCAACGATGGTGCAGGTTTCGCCCCGAGCACTGATGGAATACGGACCTGACTTTCCGCCCGAGGCACT
GGCTAGCTGGCTTACCTGGCGGAAGTTTTTTTACGACCTTGACAACAGGTCTGCCCAGGAAACAGGGTAC
TTGTTCGAACCCATTCTGGCCGCCGCCATCGGAGGCGAGGCAAAATCTGCCAGAGAGCGTGTCGTAAGAC
GCACCGACGATCCAACGAAGGGCAGGCAGGTGGCCTGCTGGAAGGTGCTCCCTGATGGTACGCCTCTGGC
TTATGCGTTGGCGCTTCGGGTGACAATTGCAGCGAGCGGGCAAGGCAGATTTGGAGAGGAGCTGAGCTTC
GCTCGGGACTGCAGCAGCTCCGGCGCTAAGCCGATCCTCGTGGTCCTGGATCCAACAGAAAATGACAAGC
TCACTGGATTGCAAGCCGCATACCGCGAGGTTGGAGGCGCCGCATATGTGGGGGATGCCGCCTGGGCTCA
CTTAGAGGACGAGGCTGGTGCTACCATGGCCAGTTTTATAGAGCGCTATGTCAGGGTGCCAGTAGCATCA
GTCAGTTCCTTCGAAAGGGTCATTGAGGGAGATGCCACAAAGCGCTCCTTGATCCTGCAGGACCTCCAGG
CCCGACTCGATGGTAATGAGCTTACAATCTCCCTGGGAGGCCATCAGCGGTTGGTGGAAAGGCATGAGGA
CCAGAGTCTCGCAGCGGACGGCGATGACGATTCAGAGCTCGATTACAAAGACGATGACGATAAGGGCGCG
CCTGGATCCGGCAGTGGAGAGGGCAGAGGAAGTCTGCTAACATGCGGTGACGTCGAGGAGAATCCTGGCC
CAATGGTGAGCAAGGGTGAGGAGCTGATTAAGGAGAACATGCACATGAAGCTGTACATGGAGGGCACCGT
GGACAACCATCACTTCAAGTGCACATCCGAGGGCGAAGGCAAGCCCTACGAGGGCACCCAGACCATGAGA
ATCAAGGTGGTCGAGGGCGGCCCTCTCCCCTTCGCCTTCGACATCCTGGCTACTAGCTTCCTCTACGGCA
GCAAGACCTTCATCAACCACACCCAGGGCATCCCCGACTTCTTCAAGCAGTCCTTCCCTGAGGGCTTCAC
ATGGGAGAGAGTCACCACATACGAAGACGGGGGCGTGCTGACCGCTACCCAGGACACCAGCCTCCAGGAC
GGCTGCCTCATCTACAACGTCAAGATCAGAGGGGTGAACTTCACATCCAACGGCCCTGTGATGCAGAAGA
AAACACTCGGCTGGGAGGCCTTCACCGAGACGCTGTACCCCGCTGACGGCGGCCTGGAAGGCAGAAACGA
CATGGCCCTGAAGCTCGTGGGCGGGAGCCATCTGATCGCAAACGCCAAGACCACATATAGATCCAAGAAA
CCCGCTAAGAACCTCAAGATGCCTGGCGTCTACTATGTGGACTACAGACTGGAAAGAATCAAGGAGGCCA
ACAACGAGACCTACGTCGAGCAGCACGAGGTGGCAGTGGCCAGATACTGCGACCTCCCTAGCAAACTGGG
GCACAAGCTTAATTGACCATTCGATTGGGCTAGCATCCGGGCAGAGCGCACATCGCCCACAGTCCCCGAG
AAGTTGGGGGGAGGGGTCGGCAATTGATCCGGTGCCTAGAGAAGGTGGCGCGGGGTAAACTGGGAAAGTG
ATGTCGTGTACTGGCTCCGCCTTTTTCCCGAGGGTGGGGGAGAACCGTATATAAGTGCAGTAGTCGCCGT
GAACGTTCTTTTTCGCAACGGGTTTGCCGCCAGAACACAGACTGCGATCGCAATGTACAGTATGACCGAG
TACAAGCCCACGGTGCGCCTCGCCACCCGCGACGACGTCCCCAGGGCCGTACGCACCCTCGCCGCCGCGT
TCGCCGACTACCCCGCCACGCGCCACACCGTCGATCCGGACCGCCACATCGAGCGGGTCACCGAGCTGCA
AGAACTCTTCCTCACGCGCGTCGGGCTCGACATCGGCAAGGTGTGGGTCGCGGACGACGGCGCCGCGGTG
GCGGTCTGGACCACGCCGGAGAGCGTCGAAGCGGGGGCGGTGTTCGCCGAGATCGGCCCGCGCATGGCCG
AGTTGAGCGGTTCCCGGCTGGCCGCGCAGCAACAGATGGAAGGCCTCCTGGCGCCGCACCGGCCCAAGGA
GCCCGCGTGGTTCCTGGCCACCGTCGGAGTCTCGCCCGACCACCAGGGCAAGGGTCTGGGCAGCGCCGTC
GTGCTCCCCGGAGTGGAGGCGGCCGAGCGCGCCGGGGTGCCCGCCTTCCTGGAGACCTCCGCGCCCCGCA
ACCTCCCCTTCTACGAGCGGCTCGGCTTCACCGTCACCGCCGACGTCGAGGTGCCCGAAGGACCGCGCAC
CTGGTGCATGACCCGCAAGCCCGGTGCCGGTTCCGGCGCAACAAACTTCTCTCTGCTGAAACAAGCCGGA
GATGTCGAAGAGAATCCTGGACCGATGTCTAGACTGGACAAGAGCAAAGTCATAAACGGAGCTCTGGAAT
TACTCAATGGTGTCGGTATCGAAGGCCTGACGACAAGGAAACTCGCTCAAAAGCTGGGAGTTGAGCAGCC
TACCCTGTACTGGCACGTGAAGAACAAGCGGGCCCTGCTCGATGCCCTGCCAATCGAGATGCTGGACAGG
CATCATACCCACTTCTGCCCCCTGGAAGGCGAGTCATGGCAAGACTTTCTGCGGAACAACGCCAAGTCAT
ACCGCTGTGCTCTCCTCTCACATCGCGACGGGGCTAAAGTGCATCTCGGCACCCGCCCAACAGAGAAACA
GTACGAAACCCTGGAAAATCAGCTCGCGTTCCTGTGTCAGCAAGGCTTCTCCCTGGAGAACGCACTGTAC
GCTCTGTCCGCCGTGGGCCACTTTACACTGGGCTGCGTATTGGAGGAACAGGAGCATCAAGTAGCAAAAG
AGGAAAGAGAGACACCTACCACCGATTCTATGCCCCCACTTCTGAGACAAGCAATTGAGCTGTTCGACCG
GCAGGGAGCCGAACCTGCCTTCCTTTTCGGCCTGGAACTAATCATATGTGGCCTGGAGAAACAGCTAAAG
TGCGAAAGCGGCGGGCCGACCGACGCCCTTGACGATTTTGACTTAGACATGCTCCCAGCCGATGCCCTTG
ACGACTTTGACCTTGATATGCTGCCTGCTGACGCTCTTGACGATTTTGACCTTGACATGCTCCCCGGGTA
ACTCGAGCGCGTTAAGTCGACAATCAACCTCTGGATTACAAAATTTGTGAAAGATTGACTGGTATTCTTA
ACTATGTTGCTCCTTTTACGCTATGTGGATACGCTGCTTTAATGCCTTTGTATCATGCTATTG
